>Addgene plasmid #246454 | yEPAC-R279L pDRF1-GW | addgene full sequence | sequence record 491307 | Addgene NGS Result
CAAGCTTCCTGAAACGGAGAAACATAAACAGGCATTGCTGGGATCACCCATACATCACTCTGTTTTGCCT
GACCTTTTCCGGTAATTTGAAAACAAACCCGGTCTCGAAGCGGAGATCCGGCGATAATTACCGCAGAAAT
AAACCCATACACGAGACGTAGAACCAGCCGCACATGGCCGGAGAAACTCCTGCGAGAATTTCGTAAACTC
GCGCGCATTGCATCTGTATTTCCTAATGCGGCACTTCCAGGCCTCGATCGAGACCGTTTATCCATTGCTT
TTTTGTTGTCTTTTTCCCTCGTTCACAGAAAGTCTGAAGAAGCTATAGTAGAACTATGAGCTTTTTTTGT
TTCTGTTTTCCTTTTTTTTTTTTACCTCTGTGGAAATTGTTACTCTCACACTCTTTAGTTCGTTTGTTTG
TTTTGTTTATTCCAATTATGACCGGTGACGAAACGTGGTCGATGGTGGGTACCGCTTATGCTCCCCTCCA
TTAGTTTCGATTATATAAAAAGGCCAAATATTGTATTATTTTCAAATGTCCTATCATTATCGTCTAACAT
CTAATTTCTCTTAAATTTTTTCTCTTTCTTTCCTATAACACCAATAGTGAAAATCTTTTTTTCTTCTATA
TCTACAAAAACTTTTTTTTTCTATCAACCTCGTTGATAAATTTTTTCTTTAACAATCGTTAATAATTAAT
TAATTGGAAAATAACCATTTTTTCTCTCTTTTATACACACATTCAAAAGAAAGAAAAAAAATATACCCCA
GCCTCGACTAGTGAATTCGCGGCCATCACAAGTTTGTACAAAAAAGCAGGCTGCTAGCCGCAATGGTGAG
CAAGGGCGAGGAGCTGTTCACCGGGGTGGTGCCCATCCTGGTCGAGCTGGACGGCGACGTAAACGGCCAC
AAGTTCAGCGTGTCCGGCGAGGGCGAGGGCGATGCCACCTACGGCAAGCTGACCCTGAAGTTCATCTGCA
CCACCGGCAAGCTGCCCGTGCCCTGGCCCACCCTCGTGACCACCCTGTCCTGGGGCGTGCAGTGCTTCGC
CCGCTACCCCGACCACATGAAGCAGCACGACTTCTTCAAGTCCGCCATGCCCGAAGGCTACGTCCAGGAG
CGCACCATCTTCTTCAAGGACGACGGCAACTACAAGACCCGCGCCGAGGTGAAGTTCGAGGGCGACACCC
TGGTGAACCGCATCGAGCTGAAGGGCATCGACTTCAAGGAGGACGGCAACATCCTGGGGCACAAGCTGGA
GTACAACTACTTTAGCGACAACGTCTATATCACCGCCGACAAGCAGAAGAACGGCATCAAGGCCAACTTC
AAGATCCGCCACAACATCGAGGACGGCGGCGTGCAGCTCGCCGACCACTACCAGCAGAACACCCCCATCG
GCGACGGCCCCGTGCTGCTGCCCGACAACCACTACCTGAGCACCCAGTCCAAGCTGAGCAAAGACCCCAA
CGAGAAGCGCGATCACATGGTCCTGCTGGAGTTCGTGACCGCCGCCCGATATCAGCCCGTGGGAACTCAT
GAGATGGAGGAGGAGTTGGCCGAAGCTGTGGCCCTGCTCTCCCAGCGGGGGCCTGACGCCCTGCTCACTG
TGGCACTTCGAAAGCCCCCAGGTCAGCGCACGGATGAAGAGCTGGACCTCATCTTTGAGGAGCTGCTGCA
CATCAAGGCTGTGGCCCACCTCTCCAACTCGGTGAAGCGAGAATTAGCGGCTGTTCTGCTCTTTGAACCA
CACAGCAAGGCAGGGACCGTGTTGTTCAGCCAGGGGGACAAGGGCACTTCGTGGTACATTATCTGGAAGG
GATCTGTCAACGTGGTGACCCATGGCAAGGGGCTGGTGACCACCCTGCATGAGGGAGATGATTTTGGACA
GCTGGCTCTGGTGAATGATGCACCCCTGGCAGCCACCATCATCCTGCGAGAAGACAACTGTCATTTCCTG
CGTGTGGACAAGCAGGACTTCAACCGTATCATCAAGGATGTGGAGGCAAAGACCATGCGGCTGGAAGAAC
ATGGCAAAGTGGTGCTGGTGCTGGAGAGAGCCTCTCAGGGCGCCGGCCCTTCCCGACCCCCAACCCCAGG
CAGGAACCGGTATACAGTGATGTCTGGCACCCCAGAGAAGATCCTAGAGCTTCTGTTGGAGGCCATGGGA
CCAGATTCCAGTGCTCATGACCCAACAGAGACATTCCTCAGCGACTTCCTCCTGACCCACAGGGTCTTCA
TGCCCAGCGCCCAACTCTGCGCTGCCCTTCTGCACCACTTCCATGTGGAGCCTGCGGGTGGCAGCGAGCA
GGAGCGCAGCACCTACGTCTGCAACAAGAGGCAGCAGATCTTGCGGCTGGTCAGCCAGTGGGTGGCCCTG
TATGGCTCCATGCTCCACACTGACCCTGTGGCCACCAGCTTCCTCCAGAAACTCTCAGACCTGGTGGGCA
GGGACACCCGACTCAGCAACCTGCTGAGGGAGCAGTGGCCAGAGAGGCGGCGATGCCACAGGTTGGAGAA
TGGCTGTGGGAATGCATCTCCTCAGATGAAGGCCCGGAACTTGCCTGTTTGGCTCCCCAACCAGGACGAG
CCCCTTCCTGGCAGCAGCTGTGCCATCCAAGTTGGGGATAAAGTCCCCTATGACATCTGCCGGCCAGACC
ACTCAGTGTTGACCCTGCAGCTGCCTGTGACAGCCTCCGTGAGAGAGGTGATGGCAGCGTTGGCCCAGGA
GGATGGCTGGACCAAGGGGCAGGTGCTGGTGAAGGTCAATTCTGCAGGTGATGCCATTGGCCTGCAGCCA
GATGCCCGTGGTGTGGCCACATCTCTGGGGCTCAATGAGCGTCTCTTTGTTGTCAACCCACAGGAAGCGC
ATGAGCTGATCCCACACCCTGACCAGCTGGGGCCCACTGTGGGCTCTGCTGAGGGGCTGGACCTGGTGAG
TGCCAAGGACCTGGCAGGCCAGCTGACGGACCACGACTGGAGCCTCTTCAACAGTATCCACCAGGTGGAG
CTGATCCACTATGTGCTGGGCCCCCAGCATCTGCGGGATGTCACCACCGCCAACCTGGAGCGCTTCATGC
GCCGCTTCAATGAGCTGCAGTACTGGGTGGCCACCGAGCTGTGTCTCTGCCCCGTGCCCGGCCCCCGGGC
CCAGCTGCTCAGGAAGTTCATTAAGCTGGCGGCCCACCTCAAGGAGCAGAAGAATCTCAATTCCTTCTTT
GCCGTCATGTTTGGCCTCAGCAACTCGGCCATCAGCCGCCTAGCCCACACCTGGGAGCGGCTGCCCCACA
AAGTCCGGAAGCTGTACTCCGCCCTCGAGAGGCTGCTGGATCCCTCATGGAACCACCGGGTATACCGACT
GGCCCTCGCCAAGCTCTCCCCTCCTGTCATCCCCTTCATGCCCCTTCTTCTCAAAGACATGGCCGCCATT
CATGAGGGAAACCACACACTAGTGGAGAATCTCATCAACTTTGAGAAGATGAGAATGATGGCCAGAGCCG
CGCGGATGCTGCACCACTGCCGAAGCCACAACCCTGTGCCTCTCTCACCACTCAGAAGCCGAGTTTCCCA
CCTCCACGAGGACAGCCAGGTGGCGAGGATTTCCACATGCTCGGAGCAGTCCCTGAGCACCCGGAGTCCA
GCCAGCACCTGGGCTTATGTCCAGCAGCTGAAGGTCATTGACAACCAGCGGGAACTCTCCCGCCTCTCCC
GAGAGCTGGAGCCAGCAAGCGAGCTCATGGTGAGCAAGGGCGAGGAGGTCATCAAAGAGTTCATGCGCTT
CAAGGTGCGCATGGAGGGCTCCATGAACGGCCACGAGTTCGAGATCGAGGGCGAGGGCGAGGGCCGCCCC
TACGAGGGCACCCAGACCGCCAAGCTGAAGGTGACCAAGGGCGGCCCCCTGCCCTTCGCCTGGGACATCC
TGTCCCCCCAGTTCATGTACGGCTCCAAGGCGTACGTGAAGCACCCCGCCGACATCCCCGATTACAAGAA
GCTGTCCTTCCCCGAGGGCTTCAAGTGGGAGCGCGTGATGAACTTCGAGGACGGCGGTCTGGTGACCGTG
ACCCAGGACTCCTCCCTGCAGGACGGCACGCTGATCTACAAGGTGAAGATGCGCGGCACCAACTTCCCCC
CCGACGGCCCCGTAATGCAGAAGAAGACCATGGGCTGGGAGGCCTCCACCGAGCGCCTGTACCCCCGCGA
CGGCGTGCTGAAGGGCGAGATCCACCAGGCCCTGAAGCTGAAGGACGGCGGCCACTACCTGGTGGAGTTC
AAGACCATCTACATGGCCAAGAAGCCCGTGCAACTGCCCGGCTACTACTACGTGGACACCAAGCTGGACA
TCACCTCCCACAACGAGGACTACACCATCGTGGAACAGTACGAGCGCTCCGAGGGCCGCCACCACCTGTT
CCTGGGGCATGGCACCGGCAGCACCGGCAGCGGCAGCTCCGGCACCGCCTCCTCCGAGGACAACAACATG
GCCGTCATCAAAGAGTTCATGCGCTTCAAGGTGCGCATGGAGGGCTCCATGAACGGCCACGAGTTCGAGA
TCGAGGGCGAGGGCGAGGGCCGCCCCTACGAGGGCACCCAGACCGCCAAGCTGAAGGTGACCAAGGGCGG
CCCCCTGCCCTTCGCCTGGGACATCCTGTCCCCCCAGTTCATGTACGGCTCCAAGGCGTACGTGAAGCAC
CCCGCCGACATCCCCGATTACAAGAAGCTGTCCTTCCCCGAGGGCTTCAAGTGGGAGCGCGTGATGAACT
TCGAGGACGGCGGTCTGGTGACCGTGACCCAGGACTCCTCCCTGCAGGACGGCACGCTGATCTACAAGGT
GAAGATGCGCGGCACCAACTTCCCCCCCGACGGCCCCGTAATGCAGAAGAAGACCATGGGCTGGGAGGCC
TCCACCGAGCGCCTGTACCCCCGCGACGGCGTGCTGAAGGGCGAGATCCACCAGGCCCTGAAGCTGAAGG
ACGGCGGCCACTACCTGGTGGAGTTCAAGACCATCTACATGGCCAAGAAGCCCGTGCAACTGCCCGGCTA
CTACTACGTGGACACCAAGCTGGACATCACCTCCCACAACGAGGACTACACCATCGTGGAACAGTACGAG
CGCTCCGAGGGCCGCCACCACCTGTTCCTGTACGGCATGGACGAGCTGTACAAGTAAGCGGCCGCACCCA
GCTTTCTTGTACAAAGTGGTGTAGTTAATTCATGATGGCCGCTGCAGGTCGACCTCGAGGGGGGGCCCGG
TACCCAATTCGCCCTATAGTGAGTCGTATTACGCGCGGATCCAGCTTTGGACTTCTTCGCCAGAGGTTTG
GTCAAGTCTCCAATCAAGGTTGTCGGCTTGTCTACCTTGCCAGAAATTTACGAAAAGATGGAAAAGGGTC
AAATCGTTGGTAGATACGTTGTTGACACTTCTAAATAAGCGAATTTCTTATGATTTATGATTTTTATTAT
TAAATAAGTTATAAAAAAAATAAGTGTATACAAATTTTAAAGTGACTCTTAGGTTTTAAAACGAAAATTC
TTATTCTTGAGTAACTCTTTCCTGTAGGTCAGGTTGCTTTCTCAGGTATAGCATGAGGTCGCTCTTATTG
ACCACACCTCTACCGGCATGCCAATTCACTGGCCGTCGTTTTACAACGTCGTGACTGGGAAAACCCTGGC
GTTACCCAACTTAATCGCCTTGCAGCACATCCCCCTTTCGCCAGCTGGCGTAATAGCGAAGAGGCCCGCA
CCGATCGCCCTTCCCAACAGTTGCGCAGCCTGAATGGCGAATGGCGCCTGATGCGGTATTTTCTCCTTAC
GCATCTGTGCGGTATTTCACACCGCATAATCGGATCGTACTTGTTACCCATCATTGAATTTTGAACATCC
GAACCTGGGAGTTTTCCCTGAAACAGATAGTATATTTGAACCTGTATAATAATATATAGTCTAGCGCTTT
ACGGAAGACAATGTATGTATTTCGGTTCCTGGAGAAACTATTGCATCTATTGCATAGGTAATCTTGCACG
TCGCATCCCCGGTTCATTTTCTGCGTTTCCATCTTGCACTTCAATAGCATATCTTTGTTAACGAAGCATC
TGTGCTTCATTTTGTAGAACAAAAATGCAACGCGAGAGCGCTAATTTTTCAAACAAAGAATCTGAGCTGC
ATTTTTACAGAACAGAAATGCAACGCGAAAGCGCTATTTTACCAACGAAGAATCTGTGCTTCATTTTTGT
AAAACAAAAATGCAACGCGAGAGCGCTAATTTTTCAAACAAAGAATCTGAGCTGCATTTTTACAGAACAG
AAATGCAACGCGAGAGCGCTATTTTACCAACAAAGAATCTATACTTCTTTTTTGTTCTACAAAAATGCAT
CCCGAGAGCGCTATTTTTCTAACAAAGCATCTTAGATTACTTTTTTTCTCCTTTGTGCGCTCTATAATGC
AGTCTCTTGATAACTTTTTGCACTGTAGGTCCGTTAAGGTTAGAAGAAGGCTACTTTGGTGTCTATTTTC
TCTTCCATAAAAAAAGCCTGACTCCACTTCCCGCGTTTACTGATTACTAGCGAAGCTGCGGGTGCATTTT
TTCAAGATAAAGGCATCCCCGATTATATTCTATACCGATGTGGATTGCGCATACTTTGTGAACAGAAAGT
GATAGCGTTGATGATTCTTCATTGGTCAGAAAATTATGAACGGTTTCTTCTATTTTGTCTCTATATACTA
CGTATAGGAAATGTTTACATTTTCGTATTGTTTTCGATTCACTCTATGAATAGTTCTTACTACAATTTTT
TTGTCTAAAGAGTAATACTAGAGATAAACATAAAAAATGTAGAGGTCGAGTTTAGATGCAAGTTCAAGGA
GCGAAAGGTGGATGGGTAGGTTATATAGGGATATAGCACAGAGATATATAGCAAAGAGATACTTTTGAGC
AATGTTTGTGGAAGCGGTATTCGCAATATTTTAGTAGCTCGTTACAGTCCGGTGCGTTTTTGGTTTTTTG
AAAGTGCGTCTTCAGAGCGCTTTTGGTTTTCAAAAGCGCTCTGAAGTTCCTATACTTTCTAGCTAGAGAA
TAGGAACTTCGGAATAGGAACTTCAAAGCGTTTCCGAAAACGAGCGCTTCCGAAAATGCAACGCGAGCTG
CGCACATACAGCTCACTGTTCACGTCGCACCTATATCTGCGTGTTGCCTGTATATATATATACATGAGAA
GAACGGCATAGTGCGTGTTTATGCTTAAATGCGTACTTATATGCGTCTATTTATGTAGGATGAAAGGTAG
TCTAGTACCTCCTGTGATATTATCCCATTCCATGCGGGGTATCGTATGCTTCCTTCAGCACTACCCTTTA
GCTGTTCTATATGCTGCCACTCCTCAATTGGATTAGTCTCATCCTTCAATGCTATCATTTCCTTTGATAT
TGGATCGATCCGATGATAAGCTGTCAAACATGAGAATTGGGTAATAACTGATATAATTAAATTGAAGCTC
TAATTTGTGAGTTTAGTATACATGCATTTACTTATAATACAGTTTTTTAGTTTTGCTGGCCGCATCTTCT
CAAATATGCTTCCCAGCCTGCTTTTCTGTAACGTTCACCCTCTACCTTAGCATCCCTTCCCTTTGCAAAT
AGTCCTCTTCCAACAATAATAATGTCAGATCCTGTAGAGACCACATCATCCACGGTTCTATACTGTTGAC
CCAATGCGTCTCCCTTGTCATCTAAACCCACACCGGGTGTCATAATCAACCAATCGTAACCTTCATCTCT
TCCACCCATGTCTCTTTGAGCAATAAAGCCGATAACAAAATCTTTGTCGCTCTTCGCAATGTCAACAGTA
CCCTTAGTATATTCTCCAGTAGATAGGGAGCCCTTGCATGACAATTCTGCTAACATCAAAAGGCCTCTAG
GTTCCTTTGTTACTTCTTCTGCCGCCTGCTTCAAACCGCTAACAATACCTGGGCCCACCACACCGTGTGC
ATTCGTAATGTCTGCCCATTCTGCTATTCTGTATACACCCGCAGAGTACTGCAATTTGACTGTATTACCA
ATGTCAGCAAATTTTCTGTCTTCGAAGAGTAAAAAATTGTACTTGGCGGATAATGCCTTTAGCGGCTTAA
CTGTGCCCTCCATGGAAAAATCAGTCAAGATATCCACATGTGTTTTTAGTAAACAAATTTTGGGACCTAA
TGCTTCAACTAACTCCAGTAATTCCTTGGTGGTACGAACATCCAATGAAGCACACAAGTTTGTTTGCTTT
TCGTGCATGATATTAAATAGCTTGGCAGCAACAGGACTAGGATGAGTAGCAGCACGTTCCTTATATGTAG
CTTTCGACATGATTTATCTTCGTTTCCTGCATGTTTTTGTTCTGTGCAGTTGGGTTAAGAATACTGGGCA
ATTTCATGTTTCTTCAACACTACATATGCGTATATATACCAATCTAAGTCTGTGCTCCTTCCTTCGTTCT
TCCTTCTGTTCGGAGATTACCGAATCAAAAAAATTTCAAGGAAACCGAAATCAAAAAAAAGAATAAAAAA
AAAATGATGAATTGAAAAGCTAATTCTTGAAGACGAAAGGGCCTCGTGATACGCCTATTTTTATAGGTTA
ATGTCATGATAATAATGGTTTCTTAGACGTCAGGTGGCACTTTTCGGGGAAATGTGCGCGGAACCCCTAT
TTGTTTATTTTTCTAAATACATTCAAATATGTATCCGCTCATGAGACAATAACCCTGATAAATGCTTCAA
TAATATTGAAAAAGGAAGAGTATGAGTATTCAACATTTCCGTGTCGCCCTTATTCCCTTTTTTGCGGCAT
TTTGCCTTCCTGTTTTTGCTCACCCAGAAACGCTGGTGAAAGTAAAAGATGCTGAAGATCAGTTGGGTGC
ACGAGTGGGTTACATCGAACTGGATCTCAACAGCGGTAAGATCCTTGAGAGTTTTCGCCCCGAAGAACGT
TTTCCAATGATGAGCACTTTTAAAGTTCTGCTATGTGGCGCGGTATTATCCCGTATTGACGCCGGGCAAG
AGCAACTCGGTCGCCGCATACACTATTCTCAGAATGACTTGGTTGAGTACTCACCAGTCACAGAAAAGCA
TCTTACGGATGGCATGACAGTAAGAGAATTATGCAGTGCTGCCATAACCATGAGTGATAACACTGCGGCC
AACTTACTTCTGACAACGATCGGAGGACCGAAGGAGCTAACCGCTTTTTTGCACAACATGGGGGATCATG
TAACTCGCCTTGATCGTTGGGAACCGGAGCTGAATGAAGCCATACCAAACGACGAGCGTGACACCACGAT
GCCTGTAGCAATGGCAACAACGTTGCGCAAACTATTAACTGGCGAACTACTTACTCTAGCTTCCCGGCAA
CAATTAATAGACTGGATGGAGGCGGATAAAGTTGCAGGACCACTTCTGCGCTCGGCCCTTCCGGCTGGCT
GGTTTATTGCTGATAAATCTGGAGCCGGTGAGCGTGGGTCTCGCGGTATCATTGCAGCACTGGGGCCAGA
TGGTAAGCCCTCCCGTATCGTAGTTATCTACACGACGGGGAGTCAGGCAACTATGGATGAACGAAATAGA
CAGATCGCTGAGATAGGTGCCTCACTGATTAAGCATTGGTAACTGTCAGACCAAGTTTACTCATATATAC
TTTAGATTGATTTAAAACTTCATTTTTAATTTAAAAGGATCTAGGTGAAGATCCTTTTTGATAATCTCAT
GACCAAAATCCCTTAACGTGAGTTTTCGTTCCACTGAGCGTCAGACCCCGTAGAAAAGATCAAAGGATCT
TCTTGAGATCCTTTTTTTCTGCGCGTAATCTGCTGCTTGCAAACAAAAAAACCACCGCTACCAGCGGTGG
TTTGTTTGCCGGATCAAGAGCTACCAACTCTTTTTCCGAAGGTAACTGGCTTCAGCAGAGCGCAGATACC
AAATACTGTTCTTCTAGTGTAGCCGTAGTTAGGCCACCACTTCAAGAACTCTGTAGCACCGCCTACATAC
CTCGCTCTGCTAATCCTGTTACCAGTGGCTGCTGCCAGTGGCGATAAGTCGTGTCTTACCGGGTTGGACT
CAAGACGATAGTTACCGGATAAGGCGCAGCGGTCGGGCTGAACGGGGGGTTCGTGCACACAGCCCAGCTT
GGAGCGAACGACCTACACCGAACTGAGATACCTACAGCGTGAGCTATGAGAAAGCGCCACGCTTCCCGAA
GGGAGAAAGGCGGACAGGTATCCGGTAAGCGGCAGGGTCGGAACAGGAGAGCGCACGAGGGAGCTTCCAG
GGGGAAACGCCTGGTATCTTTATAGTCCTGTCGGGTTTCGCCACCTCTGACTTGAGCGTCGATTTTTGTG
ATGCTCGTCAGGGGGGCGGAGCCTATGGAAAAACGCCAGCAACGCGGCCTTTTTACGGTTCCTGGCCTTT
TGCTGGCCTTTTGCTCACATGTTCTTTCCTGCGTTATCCCCTGATTCTGTGGATAACCGTATTACCGCCT
TTGAGTGAGCTGATACCGCTCGCCGCAGCCGAACGACCGAGCGCAGCGAGTCAGTGAGCGAGGAAGCGGA
AGAGCGCCCAATACGCAAACCGCCTCTCCCCGCGCGTTGGCCGATTCATTAATGCAGCTGGCACGACAGG
TTTCCCGACTGGAAAGCGGGCAGTGAGCGCAACGCAATTAATGTGAGTTAGCTCACTCATTAGGCACCCC
AGGCTTTACACTTTATGCTTCCGGCTCGTATGTTGTGTGGAATTGTGAGCGGATAACAATTTCACACAGG
AAACAGCTATGACCATGATTACGCCAAGCTTACCGCATCAGGAAATTGTAAGCGTTAATATTTTGTTAAA
ATTCGCGTTAAATTTTTGTTAAATCAGCTCATTTTTTAACCAATAGGCCGAAATCGGCAAAATCCCTTAT
AAATCAAAAGAATAGACCGAGATAGGGT
[37 nt withheld, positions 10949-10985]
AAAGAACGTGGACTCCAACGTCAAAGG
[49 nt withheld, positions 11013-11061]
T
[91 nt withheld, positions 11063-11153]
G
[124 nt withheld, positions 11155-11278]
CCATTCGC
Features (pLannotate 1.2.2; 25 found; start..end, strand, type, name):
      3..257     -  CDS            BRP1 (fragment): BRP1_YEAST - Protein predicted: Swiss-Prot protein existence level 4. From Saccharomyces cerevisiae (strain ATCC 204508 / S288c) (Baker's yeast).
    478..561     +  CDS            YG007_YEAST: Protein predicted: Swiss-Prot protein existence level 4. From Saccharomyces cerevisiae (strain ATCC 204508 / S288c) (Baker's yeast).
    798..822     +  protein_bind   attB1: mutant version of attB; recombination site for the Gateway® BP reaction BP Clonase™
    839..1552    +  CDS            W1C: W1C is a basic (constitutively fluorescent) cyan fluorescent protein published in 1998, derived from Aequorea victoria.
   1523..3724    +  CDS            RAPGEF3 (fragment): RPGF3_HUMAN - Also known as CGEF1, EPAC, EPAC1. Experimental evidence at protein level: Swiss-Prot protein existence level 1. Guanine nucleotide exchange factor (GEF) for RAP1A and RAP2A small GTPases that is activated by binding cAMP. Through simultaneous binding of PDE3B to RAPGEF3 and PIK3R6 is assembled in a signaling complex in which it activates the PI3K gamma complex and which is involved in angiogenesis. Plays a role in the modulation of the cAMP- induced dynamic control of endothelial barrier function through a pathway that is independent on Rho-mediated signaling. Required for the ac
   3737..5164    +  CDS            tdTomato: tdTomato is a basic (constitutively fluorescent) orange fluorescent protein published in 2004, derived from Discosoma sp.. It is reported to be a somewhat slowly-maturing tandem dimer with low acid sensitivity.
   5176..5200    -  protein_bind   attB2: mutant version of attB; recombination site for the Gateway® BP reaction BP Clonase™
   5228..5254    +  misc_feature   MCS (fragment): pBluescript multiple cloning site
   5263..5281    -  promoter       T7 promoter: promoter for bacteriophage T7 RNA polymerase
   5282..5425    +  CDS            ADH1 (fragment): ADH1_YEAST - Also known as ADC1. Experimental evidence at protein level: Swiss-Prot protein existence level 1. This isozyme preferentially catalyzes the conversion of primary unbranched alcohols to their corresponding aldehydes. Also shows activity toward secondary alcohols. From Saccharomyces cerevisiae (strain ATCC 204508 / S288c) (Baker's yeast).
   5429..5616    +  terminator     ADH1 terminator: S. cerevisiae ADH1; transcription terminator for the S. cerevisiae alcohol dehydrogenase 1 (ADH1) gene
   5624..5781    +  CDS            lacZα (fragment): LacZα fragment of β-galactosidase; lacZ fragment
   5787..5838    -  misc_feature   bom (fragment): basis of mobility region from pBR322
   5843..5926    +  CDS            RAF1 (fragment): RAF_YEAST - Experimental evidence at transcript level: Swiss-Prot protein existence level 2. Antagonizes transcriptional repression of recombinase FLP by REP1-REP2. May play a role in plasmid partitioning. From Saccharomyces cerevisiae (strain ATCC 204508 / S288c) (Baker's yeast).
   6080..7426    -  rep_origin     2μ ori: yeast 2μ plasmid origin of replication
   7537..8340    -  CDS            URA3: orotidine-5'-phosphate decarboxylase, required for uracil biosynthesis; S. cerevisiae URA3; yeast auxotrophic marker, counterselectable with 5-fluoroorotic acid (5-FOA)
   8341..8556    -  promoter       URA3 promoter: S. cerevisiae URA3
   8667..8771    +  promoter       AmpR promoter: bla
   8772..9632    +  CDS            AmpR: β-lactamase; bla; confers resistance to ampicillin, carbenicillin, and related antibiotics
   9803..10391   +  rep_origin     ori: high-copy-number ColE1/pMB1/pBR322/pUC origin of replication
  10574..10666   +  CDS            lacI (fragment): lac repressor; lacI; The lac repressor binds to the lac operator to inhibit transcription in E. coli. This inhibition can be relieved by adding lactose or isopropyl-β-D-thiogalactopyranoside (IPTG).
  10679..10700   +  protein_bind   CAP binding site: CAP binding activates transcription in the presence of cAMP. E. coli catabolite activator protein
  10715..10745   +  promoter       lac promoter: promoter for the E. coli lac operon
  10749..10771   +  protein_bind   lac operator (fragment): The lac repressor binds to the lac operator to inhibit transcription in E. coli. This inhibition can be relieved by adding lactose or isopropyl-β-D-thiogalactopyranoside (IPTG). lac repressor encoded by lacI
  10850..11278   -  rep_origin     f1 ori (sequence partly withheld): f1 bacteriophage origin of replication; arrow indicates direction of (+) strand synthesis
