[The description below was written by a language model from this plasmid's Addgene catalogue record and pLannotate feature annotations shown in this document.]
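Description:
yEPAC-R279L pDRF1-GW is an episomal yeast expression plasmid (about 11.3 kb in the sequenced record) built on the pDRF1-GW backbone for use in budding yeast. It is a shuttle vector. In E. coli it is maintained by a high-copy ColE1/pUC-type origin and selected through the AmpR β-lactamase gene. In Saccharomyces cerevisiae it replicates from the 2μ origin and is selected by URA3 complementation of uracil auxotrophy, a marker that is also counterselectable with 5-FOA. An f1 origin, lac promoter/operator remnants and a T7 promoter are carried over from the parental cloning vector.

The payload is a synthetic single-chain FRET biosensor for cAMP, cloned between NheI and NotI sites and lying between the backbone's Gateway attB1 and attB2 sites. According to the catalogue it is driven by the PMA1 promoter. The feature table does not annotate this promoter directly, although small yeast ORF fragments are called in the region upstream of attB1. Transcription ends at the ADH1 terminator. The fusion consists of an Aequorea-derived cyan fluorescent protein (annotated as W1C) as donor, a large fragment of human RAPGEF3 (EPAC1) as the cAMP-binding sensing domain, and tdTomato as the acceptor. In the parent yEPAC sensor, cAMP binding changes the conformation of the EPAC moiety and hence the FRET signal.

This variant carries a point mutation that makes it non-responsive, so it serves as a negative control for distinguishing genuine cAMP-dependent signals from artefacts in live yeast imaging. The record is inconsistent about the substitution, giving R279L in the plasmid name and R269L in the insert field.
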