Addgene plasmid #246454: yEPAC-R279L pDRF1-GW
Purpose: Expresses the non-responsive yEPAC-R279L sensor in budding yeast.
Depositing lab: Bas Teusink. Depositing organization: Vrije Universiteit Amsterdam. Publication: A yeast FRET biosensor enlightens cAMP signaling. Botman D, O'Toole TG, Goedhart J, Bruggeman FJ, van Heerden JH, Teusink B. Mol Biol Cell. 2021 Jun 15;32(13):1229-1240. doi: 10.1091/mbc.E20-05-0319. Epub 2021 Apr 21. PubMed 33881352.
Backbone
  Vector backbone: pDRF1-GW
  Vector type: Yeast Expression
  Selectable markers: URA3
Growth in bacteria
  Bacterial resistance: Ampicillin, 100 μg/mL
  Growth temperature: 37°C
  Growth strain: DH5alpha
  Copy number: High Copy
Gene/Insert
  Gene/Insert name: yEPAC-R269L
  Species: Synthetic
  Insert size (bp): 4335
  Promoter: PMA1
  Cloning method: Restriction Enzyme; 5′ cloning site NheI (not destroyed); 3′ cloning site NotI (not destroyed)
  Sequencing primers: 5′ AACAATCGTTAATAATTAATTAATTGG
Terms and licenses: Academic/Nonprofit Terms; Industry Terms: Not Available to Industry
Depositor comments: Non-responsive yEPAC sensor, which itself can be found at https://www.addgene.org/191449/ (named Epac-SH225).
How to cite: yEPAC-R279L pDRF1-GW was a gift from Bas Teusink (Addgene plasmid # 246454 ; http://n2t.net/addgene:246454 ; RRID:Addgene_246454)
