>Addgene plasmid #246454 | yEPAC-R279L pDRF1-GW | depositor partial sequence | sequence record 484591 | yEPAC-R279L pDRF1-GW sequence 11288 bps
CAAGCTTCCTGAAACGGAGAAACATAAACAGGCATTGCTGGGATCACCCATACATCACTCTGTTTTGCCT
GACCTTTTCCGGTAATTTGAAAACAAACCCGGTCTCGAAGCGGAGATCCGGCGATAATTACCGCAGAAAT
AAACCCATACACGAGACGTAGAACCAGCCGCACATGGCCGGAGAAACTCCTGCGAGAATTTCGTAAACTC
GCGCGCATTGCATCTGTATTTCCTAATGCGGCACTTCCAGGCCTCGATCGAGACCGTTTATCCATTGCTT
TTTTGTTGTCTTTTTCCCTCGTTCACAGAAAGTCTGAAGAAGCTATAGTAGAACTATGAGCTTTTTTTGT
TTCTGTTTTCCTTTTTTTTTTTTTTACCTCTGTGGAAATTGTTACTCTCACACTCTTTAGTTCGTTTGTT
TGTTTTGTTTATTCCAATTATGACCGGTGACGAAACGTGGTCGATGGTGGGTACCGCTTATGCTCCCCTC
CATTAGTTTCGATTATATAAAAAGGCCAAATATTGTATTATTTTCAAATGTCCTATCATTATCGTCTAAC
ATCTAATTTCTCTTAAATTTTTTCTCTTTCTTTCCTATAACACCAATAGTGAAAATCTTTTTTTCTTCTA
TATCTACAAAAACTTTTTTTTTCTATCAACCTCGTTGATAAATTTTTTCTTTAACAATCGTTAATAATTA
ATTAATTGGAAAATAACCATTTTTTCTCTCTTTTATACACACATTCAAAAGAAAGAAAAAAAATATACCC
CAGCCTCGACTAGTGAATTCGCGGCCATCACAAGTTTGTACAAAAAAGCAGGCTGCTAGCCGCAATGGTG
AGCAAGGGCGAGGAGCTGTTCACCGGGGTGGTGCCCATCCTGGTCGAGCTGGACGGCGACGTAAACGGCC
ACAAGTTCAGCGTGTCCGGCGAGGGCGAGGGCGATGCCACCTACGGCAAGCTGACCCTGAAGTTCATCTG
CACCACCGGCAAGCTGCCCGTGCCCTGGCCCACCCTCGTGACCACCCTGTCCTGGGGCGTGCAGTGCTTC
GCCCGCTACCCCGACCACATGAAGCAGCACGACTTCTTCAAGTCCGCCATGCCCGAAGGCTACGTCCAGG
AGCGCACCATCTTCTTCAAGGACGACGGCAACTACAAGACCCGCGCCGAGGTGAAGTTCGAGGGCGACAC
CCTGGTGAACCGCATCGAGCTGAAGGGCATCGACTTCAAGGAGGACGGCAACATCCTGGGGCACAAGCTG
GAGTACAACTACTTTAGCGACAACGTCTATATCACCGCCGACAAGCAGAAGAACGGCATCAAGGCCAACT
TCAAGATCCGCCACAACATCGAGGACGGCGGCGTGCAGCTCGCCGACCACTACCAGCAGAACACCCCCAT
CGGCGACGGCCCCGTGCTGCTGCCCGACAACCACTACCTGAGCACCCAGTCCAAGCTGAGCAAAGACCCC
AACGAGAAGCGCGATCACATGGTCCTGCTGGAGTTCGTGACCGCCGCCCGATATCAGCCCGTGGGAACTC
ATGAGATGGAGGAGGAGTTGGCCGAAGCTGTGGCCCTGCTCTCCCAGCGGGGGCCTGACGCCCTGCTCAC
TGTGGCACTTCGAAAGCCCCCAGGTCAGCGCACGGATGAAGAGCTGGACCTCATCTTTGAGGAGCTGCTG
CACATCAAGGCTGTGGCCCACCTCTCCAACTCGGTGAAGCGAGAATTAGCGGCTGTTCTGCTCTTTGAAC
CACACAGCAAGGCAGGGACCGTGTTGTTCAGCCAGGGGGACAAGGGCACTTCGTGGTACATTATCTGGAA
GGGATCTGTCAACGTGGTGACCCATGGCAAGGGGCTGGTGACCACCCTGCATGAGGGAGATGATTTTGGA
CAGCTGGCTCTGGTGAATGATGCACCCCTGGCAGCCACCATCATCCTGCGAGAAGACAACTGTCATTTCC
TGCGTGTGGACAAGCAGGACTTCAACCGTATCATCAAGGATGTGGAGGCAAAGACCATGCGGCTGGAAGA
ACATGGCAAAGTGGTGCTGGTGCTGGAGAGAGCCTCTCAGGGCGCCGGCCCTTCCCGACCCCCAACCCCA
GGCAGGAACCGGTATACAGTGATGTCTGGCACCCCAGAGAAGATCCTAGAGCTTCTGTTGGAGGCCATGG
GACCAGATTCCAGTGCTCATGACCCAACAGAGACATTCCTCAGCGACTTCCTCCTGACCCACAGGGTCTT
CATGCCCAGCGCCCAACTCTGCGCTGCCCTTCTGCACCACTTCCATGTGGAGCCTGCGGGTGGCAGCGAG
CAGGAGCGCAGCACCTACGTCTGCAACAAGAGGCAGCAGATCTTGCGGCTGGTCAGCCAGTGGGTGGCCC
TGTATGGCTCCATGCTCCACACTGACCCTGTGGCCACCAGCTTCCTCCAGAAACTCTCAGACCTGGTGGG
CAGGGACACCCGACTCAGCAACCTGCTGAGGGAGCAGTGGCCAGAGAGGCGGCGATGCCACAGGTTGGAG
AATGGCTGTGGGAATGCATCTCCTCAGATGAAGGCCCGGAACTTGCCTGTTTGGCTCCCCAACCAGGACG
AGCCCCTTCCTGGCAGCAGCTGTGCCATCCAAGTTGGGGATAAAGTCCCCTATGACATCTGCCGGCCAGA
CCACTCAGTGTTGACCCTGCAGCTGCCTGTGACAGCCTCCGTGAGAGAGGTGATGGCAGCGTTGGCCCAG
GAGGATGGCTGGACCAAGGGGCAGGTGCTGGTGAAGGTCAATTCTGCAGGTGATGCCATTGGCCTGCAGC
CAGATGCCCGTGGTGTGGCCACATCTCTGGGGCTCAATGAGCGTCTCTTTGTTGTCAACCCACAGGAAGC
GCATGAGCTGATCCCACACCCTGACCAGCTGGGGCCCACTGTGGGCTCTGCTGAGGGGCTGGACCTGGTG
AGTGCCAAGGACCTGGCAGGCCAGCTGACGGACCACGACTGGAGCCTCTTCAACAGTATCCACCAGGTGG
AGCTGATCCACTATGTGCTGGGCCCCCAGCATCTGCGGGATGTCACCACCGCCAACCTGGAGCGCTTCAT
GCGCCGCTTCAATGAGCTGCAGTACTGGGTGGCCACCGAGCTGTGTCTCTGCCCCGTGCCCGGCCCCCGG
GCCCAGCTGCTCAGGAAGTTCATTAAGCTGGCGGCCCACCTCAAGGAGCAGAAGAATCTCAATTCCTTCT
TTGCCGTCATGTTTGGCCTCAGCAACTCGGCCATCAGCCGCCTAGCCCACACCTGGGAGCGGCTGCCCCA
CAAAGTCCGGAAGCTGTACTCCGCCCTCGAGAGGCTGCTGGATCCCTCATGGAACCACCGGGTATACCGA
CTGGCCCTCGCCAAGCTCTCCCCTCCTGTCATCCCCTTCATGCCCCTTCTTCTCAAAGACATGGCCGCCA
TTCATGAGGGAAACCACACACTAGTGGAGAATCTCATCAACTTTGAGAAGATGAGAATGATGGCCAGAGC
CGCGCGGATGCTGCACCACTGCCGAAGCCACAACCCTGTGCCTCTCTCACCACTCAGAAGCCGAGTTTCC
CACCTCCACGAGGACAGCCAGGTGGCGAGGATTTCCACATGCTCGGAGCAGTCCCTGAGCACCCGGAGTC
CAGCCAGCACCTGGGCTTATGTCCAGCAGCTGAAGGTCATTGACAACCAGCGGGAACTCTCCCGCCTCTC
CCGAGAGCTGGAGCCAGCAAGCGAGCTCATGGTGAGCAAGGGCGAGGAGGTCATCAAAGAGTTCATGCGC
TTCAAGGTGCGCATGGAGGGCTCCATGAACGGCCACGAGTTCGAGATCGAGGGCGAGGGCGAGGGCCGCC
CCTACGAGGGCACCCAGACCGCCAAGCTGAAGGTGACCAAGGGCGGCCCCCTGCCCTTCGCCTGGGACAT
CCTGTCCCCCCAGTTCATGTACGGCTCCAAGGCGTACGTGAAGCACCCCGCCGACATCCCCGATTACAAG
AAGCTGTCCTTCCCCGAGGGCTTCAAGTGGGAGCGCGTGATGAACTTCGAGGACGGCGGTCTGGTGACCG
TGACCCAGGACTCCTCCCTGCAGGACGGCACGCTGATCTACAAGGTGAAGATGCGCGGCACCAACTTCCC
CCCCGACGGCCCCGTAATGCAGAAGAAGACCATGGGCTGGGAGGCCTCCACCGAGCGCCTGTACCCCCGC
GACGGCGTGCTGAAGGGCGAGATCCACCAGGCCCTGAAGCTGAAGGACGGCGGCCACTACCTGGTGGAGT
TCAAGACCATCTACATGGCCAAGAAGCCCGTGCAACTGCCCGGCTACTACTACGTGGACACCAAGCTGGA
CATCACCTCCCACAACGAGGACTACACCATCGTGGAACAGTACGAGCGCTCCGAGGGCCGCCACCACCTG
TTCCTGGGGCATGGCACCGGCAGCACCGGCAGCGGCAGCTCCGGCACCGCCTCCTCCGAGGACAACAACA
TGGCCGTCATCAAAGAGTTCATGCGCTTCAAGGTGCGCATGGAGGGCTCCATGAACGGCCACGAGTTCGA
GATCGAGGGCGAGGGCGAGGGCCGCCCCTACGAGGGCACCCAGACCGCCAAGCTGAAGGTGACCAAGGGC
GGCCCCCTGCCCTTCGCCTGGGACATCCTGTCCCCCCAGTTCATGTACGGCTCCAAGGCGTACGTGAAGC
ACCCCGCCGACATCCCCGATTACAAGAAGCTGTCCTTCCCCGAGGGCTTCAAGTGGGAGCGCGTGATGAA
CTTCGAGGACGGCGGTCTGGTGACCGTGACCCAGGACTCCTCCCTGCAGGACGGCACGCTGATCTACAAG
GTGAAGATGCGCGGCACCAACTTCCCCCCCGACGGCCCCGTAATGCAGAAGAAGACCATGGGCTGGGAGG
CCTCCACCGAGCGCCTGTACCCCCGCGACGGCGTGCTGAAGGGCGAGATCCACCAGGCCCTGAAGCTGAA
GGACGGCGGCCACTACCTGGTGGAGTTCAAGACCATCTACATGGCCAAGAAGCCCGTGCAACTGCCCGGC
TACTACTACGTGGACACCAAGCTGGACATCACCTCCCACAACGAGGACTACACCATCGTGGAACAGTACG
AGCGCTCCGAGGGCCGCCACCACCTGTTCCTGTACGGCATGGACGAGCTGTACAAGTAAGCGGCCGCACC
CAGCTTTCTTGTACAAAGTGGTGTAGTTAATTCATGATGGCCGCTGCAGGTCGACCTCGAGGGGGGGCCC
GGTACCCAATTCGCCCTATAGTGAGTCGTATTACGCGCGGATCCAGCTTTGGACTTCTTCGCCAGAGGTT
TGGTCAAGTCTCCAATCAAGGTTGTCGGCTTGTCTACCTTGCCAGAAATTTACGAAAAGATGGAAAAGGG
TCAAATCGTTGGTAGATACGTTGTTGACACTTCTAAATAAGCGAATTTCTTATGATTTATGATTTTTATT
ATTAAATAAGTTATAAAAAAAATAAGTGTATACAAATTTTAAAGTGACTCTTAGGTTTTAAAACGANAAT
TCTTATTCTTGAGTAACTCTTTCCTGTAGGTCAGGTTGCTTTCTCAGGTATAGCATGAGGTCGCTCTTAT
TGACCACACCTCTACCGGCATGCCAATTCACTGGCCGTCGTTTTACAACGTCGTGACTGGGAAAACCCTG
GCGTTACCCAACTTAATCGCCTTGCAGCACATCCCCCTTTCGCCAGCTGGCGTAATAGCGAAGAGGCCCG
CACCGATCGCCCTTCCCAACAGTTGCGCAGCCTGAATGGCGAATGGCGCCTGATGCGGTATTTTCTCCTT
ACGCATCTGTGCGGTATTTCACACCGCATAATCGGATCGTACTTGTTACCCATCATTGAATTTTGAACAT
CCGAACCTGGGAGTTTTCCCTGAAACAGATAGTATATTTGAACCTGTATAATAATATATAGTCTAGCGCT
TTACGGAAGACAATGTATGTATTTCGGTTCCTGGAGAAACTATTGCATCTATTGCATAGGTAATCTTGCA
CGTCGCATCCCCGGTTCATTTTCTGCGTTTCCATCTTGCACTTCAATAGCATATCTTTGTTAACGAAGCA
TCTGTGCTTCATTTTGTAGAACAAAAATGCAACGCGAGAGCGCTAATTTTTCAAACAAAGAATCTGAGCT
GCATTTTTACAGAACAGAAATGCAACGCGAAAGCGCTATTTTACCAACGAAGAATCTGTGCTTCATTTTT
GTAAAACAAAAATGCAACGCGAGAGCGCTAATTTTTCAAACAAAGAATCTGAGCTGCATTTTTACAGAAC
AGAAATGCAACGCGAGAGCGCTATTTTACCAACAAAGAATCTATACTTCTTTTTTGTTCTACAAAAATGC
ATCCCGAGAGCGCTATTTTTCTAACAAAGCATCTTAGATTACTTTTTTTCTCCTTTGTGCGCTCTATAAT
GCAGTCTCTTGATAACTTTTTGCACTGTAGGTCCGTTAAGGTTAGAAGAAGGCTACTTTGGTGTCTATTT
TCTCTTCCATAAAAAAAGCCTGACTCCACTTCCCGCGTTTACTGATTACTAGCGAAGCTGCGGGTGCATT
TTTTCAAGATAAAGGCATCCCCGATTATATTCTATACCGATGTGGATTGCGCATACTTTGTGAACAGAAA
GTGATAGCGTTGATGATTCTTCATTGGTCAGAAAATTATGAACGGTTTCTTCTATTTTGTCTCTATATAC
TACGTATAGGAAATGTTTACATTTTCGTATTGTTTTCGATTCACTCTATGAATAGTTCTTACTACAATTT
TTTTGTCTAAAGAGTAATACTAGAGATAAACATAAAAAATGTAGAGGTCGAGTTTAGATGCAAGTTCAAG
GAGCGAAAGGTGGATGGGTAGGTTATATAGGGATATAGCACAGAGATATATAGCAAAGAGATACTTTTGA
GCAATGTTTGTGGAAGCGGTATTCGCAATATTTTAGTAGCTCGTTACAGTCCGGTGCGTTTTTGGTTTTT
TGAAAGTGCGTCTTCAGAGCGCTTTTGGTTTTCAAAAGCGCTCTGAAGTTCCTATACTTTCTAGCTAGAG
AATAGGAACTTCGGAATAGGAACTTCAAAGCGTTTCCGAAAACGAGCGCTTCCGAAAATGCAACGCGAGC
TGCGCACATACAGCTCACTGTTCACGTCGCACCTATATCTGCGTGTTGCCTGTATATATATATACATGAG
AAGAACGGCATAGTGCGTGTTTATGCTTAAATGCGTACTTATATGCGTCTATTTATGTAGGATGAAAGGT
AGTCTAGTACCTCCTGTGATATTATCCCATTCCATGCGGGGTATCGTATGCTTCCTTCAGCACTACCCTT
TAGCTGTTCTATATGCTGCCACTCCTCAATTGGATTAGTCTCATCCTTCAATGCTATCATTTCCTTTGAT
ATTGGATCGATCCGATGATAAGCTGTCAAACATGAGAATTGGGTAATAACTGATATAATTAAATTGAAGC
TCTAATTTGTGAGTTTAGTATACATGCATTTACTTATAATACAGTTTTTTAGTTTTGCTGGCCGCATCTT
CTCAAATATGCTTCCCAGCCTGCTTTTCTGTAACGTTCACCCTCTACCTTAGCATCCCTTCCCTTTGCAA
ATAGTCCTCTTCCAACAATAATAATGTCAGATCCTGTAGAGACCACATCATCCACGGTTCTATACTGTTG
ACCCAATGCGTCTCCCTTGTCATCTAAACCCACACCGGGTGTCATAATCAACCAATCGTAACCTTCATCT
CTTCCACCCATGTCTCTTTGAGCAATAAAGCCGATAACAAAATCTTTGTCGCTCTTCGCAATGTCAACAG
TACCCTTAGTATATTCTCCAGTAGATAGGGAGCCCTTGCATGACAATTCTGCTAACATCAAAAGGCCTCT
AGGTTCCTTTGTTACTTCTTCTGCCGCCTGCTTCAAACCGCTAACAATACCTGGGCCCACCACACCGTGT
GCATTCGTAATGTCTGCCCATTCTGCTATTCTGTATACACCCGCAGAGTACTGCAATTTGACTGTATTAC
CAATGTCAGCAAATTTTCTGTCTTCGAAGAGTAAAAAATTGTACTTGGCGGATAATGCCTTTAGCGGCTT
AACTGTGCCCTCCATGGAAAAATCAGTCAAGATATCCACATGTGTTTTTAGTAAACAAATTTTGGGACCT
AATGCTTCAACTAACTCCAGTAATTCCTTGGTGGTACGAACATCCAATGAAGCACACAAGTTTGTTTGCT
TTTCGTGCATGATATTAAATAGCTTGGCAGCAACAGGACTAGGATGAGTAGCAGCACGTTCCTTATATGT
AGCTTTCGACATGATTTATCTTCGTTTCCTGCATGTTTTTGTTCTGTGCAGTTGGGTTAAGAATACTGGG
CAATTTCATGTTTCTTCAACACTACATATGCGTATATATACCAATCTAAGTCTGTGCTCCTTCCTTCGTT
CTTCCTTCTGTTCGGAGATTACCGAATCAAAAAAATTTCAAGGAAACCGAAATCAAAAAAAAGAATAAAA
AAAAAATGATGAATTGAAAAGCTAATTCTTGAAGACGAAAGGGCCTCGTGATACGCCTATTTTTATAGGT
TAATGTCATGATAATAATGGTTTCTTAGACGTCAGGTGGCACTTTTCGGGGAAATGTGCGCGGAACCCCT
ATTTGTTTATTTTTCTAAATACATTCAAATATGTATCCGCTCATGAGACAATAACCCTGATAAATGCTTC
AATAATATTGAAAAAGGAAGAGTATGAGTATTCAACATTTCCGTGTCGCCCTTATTCCCTTTTTTGCGGC
ATTTTGCCTTCCTGTTTTTGCTCACCCAGAAACGCTGGTGAAAGTAAAAGATGCTGAAGATCAGTTGGGT
GCACGAGTGGGTTACATCGAACTGGATCTCAACAGCGGTAAGATCCTTGAGAGTTTTCGCCCCGAAGAAC
GTTTTCCAATGATGAGCACTTTTAAAGTTCTGCTATGTGGCGCGGTATTATCCCGTATTGACGCCGGGCA
AGAGCAACTCGGTCGCCGCATACACTATTCTCAGAATGACTTGGTTGAGTACTCACCAGTCACAGAAAAG
CATCTTACGGATGGCATGACAGTAAGAGAATTATGCAGTGCTGCCATAACCATGAGTGATAACACTGCGG
CCAACTTACTTCTGACAACGATCGGAGGACCGAAGGAGCTAACCGCTTTTTTGCACAACATGGGGGATCA
TGTAACTCGCCTTGATCGTTGGGAACCGGAGCTGAATGAAGCCATACCAAACGACGAGCGTGACACCACG
ATGCCTGTAGCAATGGCAACAACGTTGCGCAAACTATTAACTGGCGAACTACTTACTCTAGCTTCCCGGC
AACAATTAATAGACTGGATGGAGGCGGATAAAGTTGCAGGACCACTTCTGCGCTCGGCCCTTCCGGCTGG
CTGGTTTATTGCTGATAAATCTGGAGCCGGTGAGCGTGGGTCTCGCGGTATCATTGCAGCACTGGGGCCA
GATGGTAAGCCCTCCCGTATCGTAGTTATCTACACGACGGGGAGTCAGGCAACTATGGATGAACGAAATA
GACAGATCGCTGAGATAGGTGCCTCACTGATTAAGCATTGGTAACTGTCAGACCAAGTTTACTCATATAT
ACTTTAGATTGATTTAAAACTTCATTTTTAATTTAAAAGGATCTAGGTGAAGATCCTTTTTGATAATCTC
ATGACCAAAATCCCTTAACGTGAGTTTTCGTTCCACTGAGCGTCAGACCCCGTAGAAAAGATCAAAGGAT
CTTCTTGAGATCCTTTTTTTCTGCGCGTAATCTGCTGCTTGCAAACAAAAAAACCACCGCTACCAGCGGT
GGTTTGTTTGCCGGATCAAGAGCTACCAACTCTTTTTCCGAAGGTAACTGGCTTCAGCAGAGCGCAGATA
CCAAATACTGTTCTTCTAGTGTAGCCGTAGTTAGGCCACCACTTCAAGAACTCTGTAGCACCGCCTACAT
ACCTCGCTCTGCTAATCCTGTTACCAGTGGCTGCTGCCAGTGGCGATAAGTCGTGTCTTACCGGGTTGGA
CTCAAGACGATAGTTACCGGATAAGGCGCAGCGGTCGGGCTGAACGGGGGGTTCGTGCACACAGCCCAGC
TTGGAGCGAACGACCTACACCGAACTGAGATACCTACAGCGTGAGCTATGAGAAAGCGCCACGCTTCCCG
AAGGGAGAAAGGCGGACAGGTATCCGGTAAGCGGCAGGGTCGGAACAGGAGAGCGCACGAGGGAGCTTCC
AGGGGGAAACGCCTGGTATCTTTATAGTCCTGTCGGGTTTCGCCACCTCTGACTTGAGCGTCGATTTTTG
TGATGCTCGTCAGGGGGGCGGAGCCTATGGAAAAACGCCAGCAACGCGGCCTTTTTACGGTTCCTGGCCT
TTTGCTGGCCTTTTGCTCACATGTTCTTTCCTGCGTTATCCCCTGATTCTGTGGATAACCGTATTACCGC
CTTTGAGTGAGCTGATACCGCTCGCCGCAGCCGAACGACCGAGCGCAGCGAGTCAGTGAGCGAGGAAGCG
GAAGAGCGCCCAATACGCAAACCGCCTCTCCCCGCGCGTTGGCCGATTCATTAATGCAGCTGGCACGACA
GGTTTCCCGACTGGAAAGCGGGCAGTGAGCGCAACGCAATTAATGTGAGTTAGCTCACTCATTAGGCACC
CCAGGCTTTACACTTTATGCTTCCGGCTCGTATGTTGTGTGGAATTGTGAGCGGATAACAATTTCACACA
GGAAACAGCTATGACCATGATTACGCCAAGCTTACCGCATCAGGAAATTGTAAGCGTTAATATTTTGTTA
AAATTCGCGTTAAATTTTTGTTAAATCAGCTCATTTTTTAACCAATAGGCCGAAATCGGCAAAATCCCTT
ATAAATCAAAAGAATAGACCGAGATAGGGT
[37 nt withheld, positions 10951-10987]
AAAGAACGTGGACTCCAACGTCAAAGG
[49 nt withheld, positions 11015-11063]
T
[91 nt withheld, positions 11065-11155]
G
[124 nt withheld, positions 11157-11280]
CCATTCGC
